>Addgene plasmid #39370 | TAL2012 | depositor partial sequence | sequence record 49672 | TAL2012 sequence 926 bps
GAACCTGACCCCAGACCAGGTAGTCGCAATCGCGAACAATAATGGGGGAAAGCAAGCCCTGGAAACCGTG
CAAAGGTTGTTGCCGGTCCTTTGTCAAGACCACGGCCTTACACCGGAGCAAGTCGTGGCCATTGCAAATA
ATAACGGTGGCAAACAGGCTCTTGAGACGGTTCAGAGACTTCTCCCAGTTCTCTGTCAAGCCCACGGGCT
GACTCCCGATCAAGTTGTAGCGATTGCGTCGCATGACGGAGGGAAACAAGCATTGGAGACTGTCCAACGG
CTCCTTCCCGTGTTGTGTCAAGCCCACGGTTTGACGCCTGCACAAGTGGTCGCCATCGCCAGCCATGATG
GCGGTAAGCAGGCGCTGGAAACAGTACAGCGCCTGCTGCCTGTACTGTGCCAGGATCATGGACTGACCCC
AGACCAGGTAGTCGCAATCGCGTCACATGACGGGGGAAAGCAAGCCCTGGAAACCGTGCAAAGGTTGTTG
CCGGTCCTTTGTCAAGACCACGGCCTTACACCGGAGCAAGTCGTGGCCATTGCAAGCAACATCGGTGGCA
AACAGGCTCTTGAGACGGTTCAGAGACTTCTCCCAGTTCTCTGTCAAGCCCACGGGCTGACTCCCGATCA
AGTTGTAGCGATTGCGTCGCATGACGGAGGGAAACAAGCATTGGAGACTGTCCAACGGCTCCTTCCCGTG
TTGTGTCAAGCCCACGGTTTGACGCCTGCACAAGTGGTCGCCATCGCCAGCCATGATGGCGGTAAGCAGG
CGCTGGAAACAGTACAGCGCCTGCTGCCTGTACTGTGCCAGGATCATGGACTGACCCCAGACCAGGTAGT
CGCAATCGCGTCACATGACGGGGGAAAGCAAGCCCTGGAAACCGTGCAAAGGTTGTTGCCGGTCCTTTGT
CAAGACCACGGCCTGA
