>Addgene plasmid #39370 | TAL2012 | addgene partial sequence | sequence record 52630 | JDS-TALEN-F 5'-TAGGGGTCGGTAAACAGTGG-3'
TGTGGCGGGTGAGCTTAGGGGGCCTCCGCTCCAGCTCGACACCGGGCAGCTGCTGAAGATCGCGAAGAGA
GGGGGAGTAACAGCGGTAGAGGCAGTGCACGCCTGGCGCAATGCGCTCACCGGGGCCCCCTTGAACCTGA
CCCCAGACCAGGTAGTCGCAATCGCGAACAATAATGGGGGAAAGCAAGCCCTGGAAACCGTGCAAAGGTT
GTTGCCGGTCCTTTGTCAAGACCACGGCCTTACACCGGAGCAAGTCGTGGCCATTGCAAATAATAACGGT
GGCAAACAGGCTCTTGAGACGGTTCAGAGACTTCTCCCAGTTCTCTGTCAAGCCCACGGGCTGACTCCCG
ATCAAGTTGTAGCGATTGCGTCGCATGACGGAGGGAAACAAGCATTGGAGACTGTCCAACGGCTCCTTCC
CGTGTTGTGTCAAGCCCACGGTTTGACGCCTGCACAAGTGGTCGCCATCGCCAGCCATGATGGCGGTAAG
CAGGCGCTGGAAACAGTACAGCGCCTGCTGCCTGTACTGTGCCAGGATCATGGACTGACCCCAGACCAGG
TAGTCGCAATCGCGTCACATGACGGGGGAAAGCAAGCCCTGGAAACCGTGCAAAGGTTGTTGCCGGTCCT
TTGTCAAGACCACGGCCTTACACCGGAGCAAGTCGTGGCCATTGCAAGCAACATCGGTGGCAAACAGGCT
CTTGAGACGGTTCAGAGACTTCTCCCAGTTCTCTGTCAAGCCCACGGGCTGACTCCCGATCAAGTTGTAG
CGATTGCGTCGCATGACGGAGGGAAACAAGCATTGGAGACTGTCCAACGGCTCCTTCCCGTGTTGTGTCA
AGCCCACGGTTTGACGCCTGCACAAGTGGTCGCCATCGCCAGCCATGATGGC
