[The description below was written by a language model from this plasmid's Addgene catalogue record.]
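Description:
TAL2012 is a mammalian expression plasmid encoding the left monomer of a TALE nuclease pair directed against the eGFP reporter gene (eGFP-TALEN-07-Left). It is built on the JDS78 backbone, a roughly 6.4 kb TALEN expression vector. The record classifies it as mammalian expression with a T7 element, which usually allows in vitro transcription of the coding sequence. The plasmid is maintained in E. coli as a high-copy, ampicillin-selected construct. The record gives no origin of replication or mammalian selection marker, and no feature table is provided.

The insert is a 926 bp array of TALE repeats generated by the FLASH assembly method and placed into the backbone through BsmBI sites that were destroyed during cloning. This is consistent with seamless type IIS cloning, which leaves the repeats in frame with the flanking sequences supplied by the vector. The backbone contributes an N-terminal 3X Flag tag for detection and a C-terminal wild-type FokI nuclease domain, and a CMV promoter drives expression of the whole fusion. The repeat array specifies a short DNA target site within eGFP. Because FokI cleaves as a dimer, this left monomer is meant to be co-expressed with a matching right-hand TALEN that binds the opposite strand across a spacer, producing a double-strand break between the two sites. The species field lists human, although the target is the eGFP sequence.

The construct comes from a study demonstrating high-throughput TALEN assembly for genome editing, where eGFP-directed nucleases serve to test activity through disruption of a reporter gene. The depositor notes that the repetitive TALE array is prone to recombination during propagation and recommends verifying the plasmid's integrity by diagnostic restriction digest before use.
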