Addgene plasmid #39370: TAL2012
Depositing lab: Keith Joung. Depositing organization: Massachusetts General Hospital. Publication: FLASH assembly of TALENs for high-throughput genome editing. Reyon D, Tsai SQ, Khayter C, Foden JA, Sander JD, Joung JK. Nat Biotechnol. 2012 Apr 8. doi: 10.1038/nbt.2170. PubMed 22484455.
Backbone
  Vector backbone: JDS78
  Backbone manufacturer: Joung lab (Addgene Plasmid # 32290)
  Backbone size w/o insert (bp): 6447
  Vector type: Mammalian Expression ; T7
Growth in bacteria
  Bacterial resistance: Ampicillin, 100 μg/mL
  Growth temperature: 37°C
  Growth strain: XL1 Blue
  Copy number: High Copy
Gene/Insert
  Gene/Insert name: eGFP-TALEN-07-Left
  Species: H. sapiens (human)
  Insert size (bp): 926
  Promoter: CMV
  Tag / fusion protein: 3X Flag (N terminal on backbone); WT FOKI (C terminal on backbone)
  Cloning method: Restriction Enzyme; 5′ cloning site BsmBI (destroyed during cloning); 3′ cloning site BsmBI (destroyed during cloning)
  Sequencing primers: 5′ CMV-F
Terms and licenses: Academic/Nonprofit Terms; Industry Terms: Not Available to Industry
Depositor comments: Target binding site: TGGCCCACCCT To reduce the chance of recombination in this plasmid, do not grow in liquid culture for more than 12-14 hours. It is strongly recommended that users perform a diagnostic digest to verify this plasmid prior to use. For example, a double digest of the plasmid with BamHI and KpnI should result in two bands at 1.6kb and 5.8kb
How to cite: TAL2012 was a gift from Keith Joung (Addgene plasmid # 39370 ; http://n2t.net/addgene:39370 ; RRID:Addgene_39370)
